>Addgene plasmid #144166 | TFORF1102 | addgene full sequence | sequence record 353688 | Addgene NGS Result
GGCTCCGGTGCCCGTCAGTGGGCAGAGCGCACATCGCCCACAGTCCCCGAGAAGTTGGGGGGAGGGGTCG
GCAATTGAACCGGTGCCTAGAGAAGGTGGCGCGGGGTAAACTGGGAAAGTGATGTCGTGTACTGGCTCCG
CCTTTTTCCCGAGGGTGGGGGAGAACCGTATATAAGTGCAGTAGTCGCCGTGAACGTTCTTTTTCGCAAC
GGGTTTGCCGCCAGAACACAGGTAAGTGCCGTGTGTGGTTCCCGCGGGCCTGGCCTCTTTACGGGTTATG
GCCCTTGCGTGCCTTGAATTACTTCCACCTGGCTGCAGTACGTGATTCTTGATCCCGAGCTTCGGGTTGG
AAGTGGGTGGGAGAGTTCGAGGCCTTGCGCTTAAGGAGCCCCTTCGCCTCGTGCTTGAGTTGAGGCCTGG
CCTGGGCGCTGGGGCCGCCGCGTGCGAATCTGGTGGCACCTTCGCGCCTGTCTCGCTGCTTTCGATAAGT
CTCTAGCCATTTAAAATTTTTGATGACCTGCTGCGACGCTTTTTTTCTGGCAAGATAGTCTTGTAAATGC
GGGCCAAGATCTGCACACTGGTATTTCGGTTTTTGGGGCCGCGGGCGGCGACGGGGCCCGTGCGTCCCAG
CGCACATGTTCGGCGAGGCGGGGCCTGCGAGCGCGGCCACCGAGAATCGGACGGGGGTAGTCTCAAGCTG
GCCGGCCTGCTCTGGTGCCTGGCCTCGCGCCGCCGTGTATCGCCCCGCCCTGGGCGGCAAGGCTGGCCCG
GTCGGCACCAGTTGCGTGAGCGGAAAGATGGCCGCTTCCCGGCCCTGCTGCAGGGAGCTCAAAATGGAGG
ACGCGGCGCTCGGGAGAGCGGGCGGGTGAGTCACCCACACAAAGGAAAAGGGCCTTTCCGTCCTCAGCCG
TCGCTTCATGTGACTCCACGGAGTACCGGGCGCCGTCCAGGCACCTCGATTAGTTCTCGAGCTTTTGGAG
TACGTCGTCTTTAGGTTGGGGGGAGGGGTTTTATGCGATGGAGTTTCCCCACACTGAGTGGGTGGAGACT
GAAGTTAGGCCAGCTTGGCACTTGATGTAATTCTCCTTGGAATTTGCCCTTTTTGAGTTTGGATCTTGGT
TCATTCTCAAGCCTCAGACAGTGGTTCAAAGTTTTTTTCTTCCATTTCAGGTGTCGTGAGGCTAGCACCG
CCACCATGGCCTTGCTGGGTAAGCGCTGTGACGTCCCCACCAACGGCTGCGGACCCGACCGCTGGAACTC
CGCGTTCACCCGCAAAGACGAGATCATCACCAGCCTCGTGTCTGCCTTAGACTCCATGTGCTCAGCGCTG
TCCAAACTGAACGCCGAGGTGGCCTGTGTCGCCGTGCACGATGAGAGCGCCTTTGTGGTGGGCACAGAGA
AGGGGAGAATGTTCCTGAATGCCCGGAAGGAGCTACAGTCAGACTTCCTCAGGTTCTGCCGAGGGCCCCC
GTGGAAGGATCCGGAGGCAGAGCACCCCAAGAAGGTGCAGCGGGGCGAGGGTGGAGGCCGTAGCCTCCCT
CGGTCCTCCCTGGAACATGGCTCAGATGTGTACCTTCTGCGGAAGATGGTAGAGGAGGTGTTTGATGTTC
TTTATAGCGAGGCCCTGGGAAGGGCCAGTGTGGTGCCACTGCCCTATGAGAGGCTGCTCAGGGAGCCAGG
GCTGCTGGCCGTGCAGGGGCTGCCCGAAGGCCTGGCCTTCCGAAGGCCAGCCGAGTATGACCCCAAGGCC
CTCATGGCCATCCTGGAACACAGCCACCGCATCCGCTTCAAGCTCAAGAGGCCACTTGAGGATGGCGGGC
GGGACTCGAAGGCCCTGGTGGAGCTGAACGGTGTCTCCCTGATTCCCAAGGGGTCACGGGACTGTGGCCT
GCATGGCCAGGCCCCCAAGGTGCCACCCCAGGACCTGCCCCCAACCGCCACCTCCTCCTCCATGGCCAGC
TTCCTGTACAGCACGGCGCTCCCCAACCACGCCATCCGAGAGCTCAAGCAGGAAGCACCTTCCTGCCCCC
TTGCCCCCAGCGACCTGGGCCTGAGTCGGCCCATGCCAGAGCCCAAGGCCACCGGTGCCCAAGACTTCTC
CGACTGTTGTGGACAGAAGCCCACTGGGCCTGGTGGGCCTCTCATCCAGAACGTCCATGCCTCCAAGCGC
ATTCTCTTCTCCATCGTCCATGACAAGTCAGAGAAGTGGGACGCCTTCATAAAGGAAACCGAGGACATCA
ACACGCTCCGGGAGTGTGTGCAGATCCTGTTTAACAGCAGATATGCGGAAGCCCTGGGCCTGGACCACAT
GGTCCCCGTGCCCTACCGGAAGATTGCCTGTGACCCGGAGGCTGTGGAGATCGTGGGCATCCCGGACAAG
ATCCCCTTCAAGCGCCCCTGCACTTATGGAGTCCCCAAGCTGAAGCGGATCCTGGAGGAGCGCCATAGTA
TCCACTTCATCATTAAGAGGATGTTTGATGAGCGAATTTTCACAGGGAACAAGTTTACCAAAGACACCAC
GAAGCTGGAGCCAGCCAGCCCGCCAGAGGACACCTCTGCAGAGGTCTCTAGGGCCACCGTCCTTGACCTT
GCTGGGAATGCTCGGTCAGACAAGGGCAGCATGTCTGAAGACTGTGGGCCAGGAACCTCCGGGGAGCTGG
GCGGGCTGAGGCCGATCAAAATTGAGCCAGAGGATCTGGACATCATTCAGGTCACCGTCCCAGACCCCTC
GCCAACCTCTGAGGAAATGACAGACTCGATGCCTGGGCACCTGCCATCGGAGGATTCTGGTTATGGGATG
GAGATGCTGACAGACAAAGGTCTGAGTGAGGACGCGCGGCCCGAGGAGAGGCCCGTGGAGGACAGCCACG
GTGACGTGATCCGGCCCCTGCGGAAGCAGGTGGAGCTGCTCTTCAACACACGATACGCCAAGGCCATTGG
CATCTCGGAGCCCGTCAAGGTGCCGTACTCCAAGTTTCTGATGCACCCGGAGGAGCTGTTTGTGGTGGGA
CTGCCTGAAGGCATCTCCCTCCGCAGGCCCAACTGCTTCGGGATCGCCAAGCTCCGGAAGATTCTGGAGG
CCAGCAACAGCATCCAGTTTGTCATCAAGAGGCCCGAGCTGCTCACTGAGGGAGTCAAAGAGCCCATCAT
GGATAGTCAAGGAACTGCCTCCTCACTTGGCTTCTCTCCCCCTGCCCTGCCCCCAGAGAGGGATTCCGGG
GACCCTCTGGTGGACGAGAGCCTGAAGAGACAGGGCTTTCAAGAAAATTATGACGCGAGGCTCTCACGGA
TCGACATCGCCAACACACTAAGGGAGCAGGTCCAGGACCTTTTCAATAAGAAATACGGGGAAGCCTTGGG
CATCAAGTACCCGGTCCAGGTCCCCTACAAGCGGATCAAGAGTAACCCCGGCTCCGTGATCATCGAGGGG
CTGCCCCCAGGAATCCCGTTCCGAAAGCCCTGTACCTTCGGCTCCCAGAACCTGGAGAGGATTCTTGCTG
TGGCTGACAAGATCAAGTTCACAGTCACCAGGCCTTTCCAAGGACTCATCCCAAAGCCTGATGAAGATGA
CGCCAACAGACTCGGGGAGAAGGTGATCCTGCGGGAGCAGGTGAAGGAACTCTTCAACGAGAAATACGGT
GAGGCCCTGGGCCTGAACCGGCCGGTGCTGGTCCCTTATAAACTAATCCGGGACAGCCCAGACGCCGTGG
AGGTCACGGGTCTGCCTGATGACATCCCCTTCCGGAACCCCAACACGTACGACATCCACCGGCTGGAGAA
GATCCTGAAGGCCCGAGAGCATGTCCGCATGGTCATCATTAACCAGCTCCAACCCTTTGCAGAAATCTGC
AATGATGCCAAGGTGCCAGCCAAAGACAGCAGCATTCCCAAGCGCAAGAGAAAGCGGGTCTCGGAAGGAA
ATTCCGTCTCCTCTTCCTCCTCGTCTTCCTCTTCCTCGTCCTCTAACCCGGATTCAGTGGCATCGGCCAA
CCAGATCTCACTCGTGCAATGGCCAATGTACATGGTGGACTATGCCGGCCTGAACGTGCAGCTCCCGGGA
CCTCTTAATTACTAGTAATGAACTAGTCCGTAACTTGAAAGTATTTCGATTTCTTGGCTTTATATATCTT
GTGGAAAGGACGAGCTGGTGGAGAACTTCTCATCGTAACGCGTTAAGTCGACAATCAACCTCTGGATTAC
AAAATTTGTGAAAGATTGACTGGTATTCTTAACTATGTTGCTCCTTTTACGCTATGTGGATACGCTGCTT
TAATGCCTTTGTATCATGCTATTGCTTCCCGTATGGCTTTCATTTTCTCCTCCTTGTATAAATCCTGGTT
GCTGTCTCTTTATGAGGAGTTGTGGCCCGTTGTCAGGCAACGTGGCGTGGTGTGCACTGTGTTTGCTGAC
GCAACCCCCACTGGTTGGGGCATTGCCACCACCTGTCAGCTCCTTTCCGGGACTTTCGCTTTCCCCCTCC
CTATTGCCACGGCGGAACTCATCGCCGCCTGCCTTGCCCGCTGCTGGACAGGGGCTCGGCTGTTGGGCAC
TGACAATTCCGTGGTGTTGTCGGGGAAATCATCGTCCTTTCCTTGGCTGCTCGCCTGTGTTGCCACCTGG
ATTCTGCGCGGGACGTCCTTCTGCTACGTCCCTTCGGCCCTCAATCCAGCGGACCTTCCTTCCCGCGGCC
TGCTGCCGGCTCTGCGGCCTCTTCCGCGTCTTCGCCTTCGCCCTCAGACGAGTCGGATCTCCCTTTGGGC
CGCCTCCCCGCGTCGACTTTAAGACCAATGACTTACAAGGCAGCTGTAGATCTTAGCCACTTTTTAAAAG
AAAAGGGGGGACTGGAAGGGCTAATTCACTCCCAACGAAGACAAGATCTGCTTTTTGCTTGTACTGGGTC
TCTCTGGTTAGACCAGATCTGAGCCTGGGAGCTCTCTGGCTAACTAGGGAACCCACTGCTTAAGCCTCAA
TAAAGCTTGCCTTGAGTGCTTCAAGTAGTGTGTGCCCGTCTGTTGTGTGACTCTGGTAACTAGAGATCCC
TCAGACCCTTTTAGTCAGTGTGGAAAATCTCTAGCAGTACGTATAGTAGTTCATGTCATCTTATTATTCA
GTATTTATAACTTGCAAAGAAATGAATATCAGAGAGTGAGAGGAACTTGTTTATTGCAGCTTATAATGGT
TACAAATAAAGCAATAGCATCACAAATTTCACAAATAAAGCATTTTTTTCACTGCATTCTAGTTGTGGTT
TGTCCAAACTCATCAATGTATCTTATCATGTCTGGCTCTAGCTATCCCGCCCCTAACTCCGCCCATCCCG
CCCCTAACTCCGCCCAGTTCCGCCCATTCTCCGCCCCATGGCTGACTAATTTTTTTTATTTATGCAGAGG
CCGAGGCCGCCTCGGCCTCTGAGCTATTCCAGAAGTAGTGAGGAGGCTTTTTTGGAGGCCTAGGGACGTA
CCCAATTCGCCCTATAGTGAGTCGTATTACGCGCGCTCACTGGCCGTCGTTTTACAACGTCGTGACTGGG
AAAACCCTGGCGTTACCCAACTTAATCGCCTTGCAGCACATCCCCCTTTCGCCAGCTGGCGTAATAGCGA
AGAGGCCCGCACCGATCGCCCTTCCCAACAGTTGCGCAGCCTGAATGGCGAATGGG
[124 nt withheld, positions 5657-5780]
C
[91 nt withheld, positions 5782-5872]
A
[49 nt withheld, positions 5874-5922]
CCTTTGACGTTGGAGTCCACGTTCTTT
[37 nt withheld, positions 5950-5986]
ACCCTATCTCGGTCTATTCTTTTGATTTATAAGGGATTTTGCCGATTTCGGCCTATTGGTTAAAAAATGA
GCTGATTTAACAAAAATTTAACGCGAATTTTAACAAAATATTAACGCTTACAATTTAGGTGGCACTTTTC
GGGGAAATGTGCGCGGAACCCCTATTTGTTTATTTTTCTAAATACATTCAAATATGTATCCGCTCATGAG
ACAATAACCCTGATAAATGCTTCAATAATATTGAAAAAGGAAGAGTATGAGTATTCAACATTTCCGTGTC
GCCCTTATTCCCTTTTTTGCGGCATTTTGCCTTCCTGTTTTTGCTCACCCAGAAACGCTGGTGAAAGTAA
AAGATGCTGAAGATCAGTTGGGTGCACGAGTGGGTTACATCGAACTGGATCTCAACAGCGGTAAGATCCT
TGAGAGTTTTCGCCCCGAAGAACGTTTTCCAATGATGAGCACTTTTAAAGTTCTGCTATGTGGCGCGGTA
TTATCCCGTATTGACGCCGGGCAAGAGCAACTCGGTCGCCGCATACACTATTCTCAGAATGACTTGGTTG
AGTACTCACCAGTCACAGAAAAGCATCTTACGGATGGCATGACAGTAAGAGAATTATGCAGTGCTGCCAT
AACCATGAGTGATAACACTGCGGCCAACTTACTTCTGACAACGATCGGAGGACCGAAGGAGCTAACCGCT
TTTTTGCACAACATGGGGGATCATGTAACTCGCCTTGATCGTTGGGAACCGGAGCTGAATGAAGCCATAC
CAAACGACGAGCGTGACACCACGATGCCTGTAGCAATGGCAACAACGTTGCGCAAACTATTAACTGGCGA
ACTACTTACTCTAGCTTCCCGGCAACAATTAATAGACTGGATGGAGGCGGATAAAGTTGCAGGACCACTT
CTGCGCTCGGCCCTTCCGGCTGGCTGGTTTATTGCTGATAAATCTGGAGCCGGTGAGCGTGGGTCTCGCG
GTATCATTGCAGCACTGGGGCCAGATGGTAAGCCCTCCCGTATCGTAGTTATCTACACGACGGGGAGTCA
GGCAACTATGGATGAACGAAATAGACAGATCGCTGAGATAGGTGCCTCACTGATTAAGCATTGGTAACTG
TCAGACCAAGTTTACTCATATATACTTTAGATTGATTTAAAACTTCATTTTTAATTTAAAAGGATCTAGG
TGAAGATCCTTTTTGATAATCTCATGACCAAAATCCCTTAACGTGAGTTTTCGTTCCACTGAGCGTCAGA
CCCCGTAGAAAAGATCAAAGGATCTTCTTGAGATCCTTTTTTTCTGCGCGTAATCTGCTGCTTGCAAACA
AAAAAACCACCGCTACCAGCGGTGGTTTGTTTGCCGGATCAAGAGCTACCAACTCTTTTTCCGAAGGTAA
CTGGCTTCAGCAGAGCGCAGATACCAAATACTGTTCTTCTAGTGTAGCCGTAGTTAGGCCACCACTTCAA
GAACTCTGTAGCACCGCCTACATACCTCGCTCTGCTAATCCTGTTACCAGTGGCTGCTGCCAGTGGCGAT
AAGTCGTGTCTTACCGGGTTGGACTCAAGACGATAGTTACCGGATAAGGCGCAGCGGTCGGGCTGAACGG
GGGGTTCGTGCACACAGCCCAGCTTGGAGCGAACGACCTACACCGAACTGAGATACCTACAGCGTGAGCT
ATGAGAAAGCGCCACGCTTCCCGAAGGGAGAAAGGCGGACAGGTATCCGGTAAGCGGCAGGGTCGGAACA
GGAGAGCGCACGAGGGAGCTTCCAGGGGGAAACGCCTGGTATCTTTATAGTCCTGTCGGGTTTCGCCACC
TCTGACTTGAGCGTCGATTTTTGTGATGCTCGTCAGGGGGGCGGAGCCTATGGAAAAACGCCAGCAACGC
GGCCTTTTTACGGTTCCTGGCCTTTTGCTGGCCTTTTGCTCACATGTTCTTTCCTGCGTTATCCCCTGAT
TCTGTGGATAACCGTATTACCGCCTTTGAGTGAGCTGATACCGCTCGCCGCAGCCGAACGACCGAGCGCA
GCGAGTCAGTGAGCGAGGAAGCGGAAGAGCGCCCAATACGCAAACCGCCTCTCCCCGCGCGTTGGCCGAT
TCATTAATGCAGCTGGCACGACAGGTTTCCCGACTGGAAAGCGGGCAGTGAGCGCAACGCAATTAATGTG
AGTTAGCTCACTCATTAGGCACCCCAGGCTTTACACTTTATGCTTCCGGCTCGTATGTTGTGTGGAATTG
TGAGCGGATAACAATTTCACACAGGAAACAGCTATGACCATGATTACGCCAAGCGCGCAATTAACCCTCA
CTAAAGGGAACAAAAGCTGGAGCTGCAAGCTTAATGTAGTCTTATGCAATACTCTTGTAGTCTTGCAACA
TGGTAACGATGAGTTAGCAACATGCCTTACAAGGAGAGAAAAAGCACCGTGCATGCCGATTGGTGGAAGT
AAGGTGGTACGATCGTGCCTTATTAGGAAGGCAACAGACGGGTCTGACATGGATTGGACGAACCACTGAA
TTGCCGCATTGCAGAGATATTGTATTTAAGTGCCTAGCTCGATACATAAACGGGTCTCTCTGGTTAGACC
AGATCTGAGCCTGGGAGCTCTCTGGCTAACTAGGGAACCCACTGCTTAAGCCTCAATAAAGCTTGCCTTG
AGTGCTTCAAGTAGTGTGTGCCCGTCTGTTGTGTGACTCTGGTAACTAGAGATCCCTCAGACCCTTTTAG
TCAGTGTGGAAAATCTCTAGCAGTGGCGCCCGAACAGGGACTTGAAAGCGAAAGGGAAACCAGAGGAGCT
CTCTCGACGCAGGACTCGGCTTGCTGAAGCGCGCACGGCAAGAGGCGAGGGGCGGCGACTGGTGAGTACG
CCAAAAATTTTGACTAGCGGAGGCTAGAAGGAGAGAGATGGGTGCGAGAGCGTCAGTATTAAGCGGGGGA
GAATTAGATCGCGATGGGAAAAAATTCGGTTAAGGCCAGGGGGAAAGAAAAAATATAAATTAAAACATAT
AGTATGGGCAAGCAGGGAGCTAGAACGATTCGCAGTTAATCCTGGCCTGTTAGAAACATCAGAAGGCTGT
AGACAAATACTGGGACAGCTACAACCATCCCTTCAGACAGGATCAGAAGAACTTAGATCATTATATAATA
CAGTAGCAACCCTCTATTGTGTGCATCAAAGGATAGAGATAAAAGACACCAAGGAAGCTTTAGACAAGAT
AGAGGAAGAGCAAAACAAAAGTAAGACCACCGCACAGCAAGCGGCCGCTGATCTTCAGACCTGGAGGAGG
AGATATGAGGGACAATTGGAGAAGTGAATTATATAAATATAAAGTAGTAAAAATTGAACCATTAGGAGTA
GCACCCACCAAGGCAAAGAGAAGAGTGGTGCAGAGAGAAAAAAGAGCAGTGGGAATAGGAGCTTTGTTCC
TTGGGTTCTTGGGAGCAGCAGGAAGCACTATGGGCGCAGCGTCAATGACGCTGACGGTACAGGCCAGACA
ATTATTGTCTGGTATAGTGCAGCAGCAGAACAATTTGCTGAGGGCTATTGAGGCGCAACAGCATCTGTTG
CAACTCACAGTCTGGGGCATCAAGCAGCTCCAGGCAAGAATCCTGGCTGTGGAAAGATACCTAAAGGATC
AACAGCTCCTGGGGATTTGGGGTTGCTCTGGAAAACTCATTTGCACCACTGCTGTGCCTTGGAATGCTAG
TTGGAGTAATAAATCTCTGGAACAGATTTGGAATCACACGACCTGGATGGAGTGGGACAGAGAAATTAAC
AATTACACAAGCTTAATACACTCCTTAATTGAAGAATCGCAAAACCAGCAAGAAAAGAATGAACAAGAAT
TATTGGAATTAGATAAATGGGCAAGTTTGTGGAATTGGTTTAACATAACAAATTGGCTGTGGTATATAAA
ATTATTCATAATGATAGTAGGAGGCTTGGTAGGTTTAAGAATAGTTTTTGCTGTACTTTCTATAGTGAAT
AGAGTTAGGCAGGGATATTCACCATTATCGTTTCAGACCCACCTCCCAACCCCGAGGGGACCCATGCATT
GCATCTCAATTAGTCAGCAACCAGGTGTGGAAAGTCCCCAGGCTCCCCAGCAGGCAGAAGTATGCAAAGC
ATGCGTCTCAATTAGTCAGCAACCATAGTCCCGCCCCTAACTCCGCCCATCCCGCCCCTAACTCCGCCCA
GTTCCGCCCATTCTCCGCCCCATGGCTGACTAATTTTTTTTATTTATGCAGAGGCCGAGGCCGCCTCGGC
CTCTGAGCTATTCCAGAAGTAGTGAGGAGGCTTTTTTGGAGGCCTAGGCTTTTGCAAAAAGCTTTCTAGA
GGTACCACCGGAGCTTACCATGACCGAGTACAAGCCCACGGTGCGCCTCGCCACCCGCGACGACGTCCCC
AGGGCCGTACGCACCCTCGCCGCCGCGTTCGCCGACTACCCCGCCACGCGCCACACCGTCGATCCGGACC
GCCACATCGAGCGGGTCACCGAGCTGCAAGAACTCTTCCTCACGCGCGTCGGGCTCGACATCGGCAAGGT
GTGGGTCGCGGACGACGGCGCCGCCGTGGCGGTCTGGACCACGCCGGAGAGCGTCGAAGCGGGGGCGGTG
TTCGCCGAGATCGGCCCGCGCATGGCCGAGTTGAGCGGTTCCCGGCTGGCCGCGCAGCAACAGATGGAAG
GCCTCCTGGCGCCGCACCGGCCCAAGGAGCCCGCGTGGTTCCTGGCCACCGTCGGCGTCTCGCCCGACCA
CCAGGGCAAGGGTCTGGGCAGCGCCGTCGTGCTCCCCGGAGTGGAGGCGGCCGAGCGCGCCGGGGTGCCC
GCCTTCCTGGAGACCTCCGCGCCCCGCAACCTCCCCTTCTACGAGCGGCTCGGCTTCACCGTCACCGCCG
ACGTCGAGGTGCCCGAAGGACCGCGCACCTGGTGCATGACCCGCAAGCCCGGTGCCAGTTAACGAATTCT
AGATCTTGAGACAAATGGCAGTATTCATCCACAATTTTAAAAGAAAAGGGGGGATTGGGGGGTACAGTGC
AGGGGAAAGAATAGTAGACATAATAGCAACAGACATACAAACTAAAGAATTACAAAAACAAATTACAAAA
ATTCAAAATTTTCGGGTTTATTACAGGGACAGCAGAGATCCACTTTGGCGCCGGCTCGAGGCCTGCAGGT
GCAAAGATGGATAAAGTTTTAAACAGAGAGGAATCTTTGCAGCTAATGGACCTTCTAGGTCTTGAAAGGA
GTGGGAATT
Features (pLannotate 1.2.2; 31 found; start..end, strand, type, name):
      1..1179    +  promoter       EF-1α promoter: strong constitutive promoter for human elongation factor EF-1α
   1196..4072    +  CDS            GTF2IRD1: GT2D1_HUMAN - Also known as CREAM1, GTF3, MUSTRD1, RBAP2, WBSCR11, WBSCR12. Experimental evidence at protein level: Swiss-Prot protein existence level 1. May be a transcription regulator involved in cell-cycle progression and skeletal muscle differentiation. May repress GTF2I transcriptional functions, by preventing its nuclear residency, or by inhibiting its transcriptional activation. May contribute to slow- twitch fiber type specificity during myogenesis and in regenerating muscles. Binds troponin I slow-muscle fiber enhancer (USE B1). Binds specifically and with high affinity to the EFG se
   4088..4141    +  promoter       U6 promoter (fragment): RNA polymerase III promoter for human U6 snRNA
   4183..4771    +  misc_feature   WPRE: woodchuck hepatitis virus posttranscriptional regulatory element
   4822..4841    +  misc_feature   cPPT/CTS (fragment): central polypurine tract and central termination sequence of HIV-1
   4843..5076    +  LTR            3' LTR (ΔU3): self-inactivating 3' long terminal repeat (LTR) from HIV-1
   5154..5275    +  polyA_signal   SV40 poly(A) signal: SV40 polyadenylation signal
   5315..5450    +  rep_origin     SV40 ori: SV40 origin of replication
   5471..5489    -  promoter       T7 promoter: promoter for bacteriophage T7 RNA polymerase
   5497..5652    +  CDS            lacZα (fragment): LacZα fragment of β-galactosidase; lacZ fragment
   5657..6085    +  rep_origin     f1 ori (sequence partly withheld): f1 bacteriophage origin of replication; arrow indicates direction of (+) strand synthesis
   6138..6242    +  promoter       AmpR promoter: bla
   6243..7103    +  CDS            AmpR: β-lactamase; bla; confers resistance to ampicillin, carbenicillin, and related antibiotics
   7274..7862    +  rep_origin     ori: high-copy-number ColE1/pMB1/pBR322/pUC origin of replication
   8045..8137    +  CDS            lacI (fragment): lac repressor; lacI; The lac repressor binds to the lac operator to inhibit transcription in E. coli. This inhibition can be relieved by adding lactose or isopropyl-β-D-thiogalactopyranoside (IPTG).
   8150..8171    +  protein_bind   CAP binding site: CAP binding activates transcription in the presence of cAMP. E. coli catabolite activator protein
   8186..8216    +  promoter       lac promoter: promoter for the E. coli lac operon
   8220..8242    +  protein_bind   lac operator (fragment): The lac repressor binds to the lac operator to inhibit transcription in E. coli. This inhibition can be relieved by adding lactose or isopropyl-β-D-thiogalactopyranoside (IPTG). lac repressor encoded by lacI
   8285..8303    +  promoter       T3 promoter: promoter for bacteriophage T3 RNA polymerase
   8331..8557    +  promoter       RSV promoter: Rous sarcoma virus enhancer/promoter
   8558..8738    +  LTR            5' LTR (truncated): truncated 5' long terminal repeat (LTR) from HIV-1
   8785..8910    +  misc_feature   HIV-1 Ψ: packaging signal of human immunodeficiency virus type 1
   8894..9257    +  CDS            HIV-1 gag (fragment): gag protein from human immunodeficiency virus 1; gag
   9403..9636    +  misc_feature   RRE: The Rev response element (RRE) of HIV-1 allows for Rev-dependent mRNA export from the nucleus to the cytoplasm.
  10013..10039   +  CDS            Rev (fragment): human immunodeficiency virus 1 (HIV-1) Rev protein; rev; enhances nuclear export of unspliced and incompletely spliced viral mRNAs
  10046..10069   +  promoter       SV40 promoter (fragment): SV40 early promoter
  10070..10141   +  promoter       SV40 promoter (fragment): SV40 enhancer and early promoter
  10165..10300   +  rep_origin     SV40 ori: SV40 origin of replication
  10346..10942   +  CDS            PuroR (fragment): puromycin N-acetyltransferase; pac from Streptomyces; confers resistance to puromycin
  10991..11108   +  misc_feature   cPPT/CTS: central polypurine tract and central termination sequence of HIV-1
  11173..11239   +  CDS            small t antigen (fragment): SV40 (simian virus 40) small t antigen
