[The description below was written by a language model from this plasmid's Addgene catalogue record and pLannotate feature annotations shown in this document.]
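Description:
TFORF1102 is a third-generation-style, self-inactivating lentiviral expression plasmid built on the pLX_TRC317 backbone and carrying the human transcription factor GTF2IRD1 as its open reading frame. It belongs to a barcoded transcription factor ORF collection in which each ORF is paired with a unique 24-bp barcode, so that the factor delivered to a cell can be identified by sequencing in pooled overexpression screens. In bacteria the plasmid is maintained through a high-copy ColE1/pUC-type origin and selected with ampicillin via β-lactamase. An f1 origin and remnants of a lac/T7/T3 cloning region are also present as backbone carry-over. The depositor notes that the plasmid can recombine, which is common for LTR-containing vectors.

The viral genome is transcribed from an RSV promoter fused to a truncated HIV-1 5' LTR, followed by the Ψ packaging signal with a partial gag sequence and the Rev response element for nuclear export of the full-length RNA. Downstream, an SV40 early promoter drives puromycin N-acetyltransferase for selection of transduced mammalian cells, and a cPPT/CTS element aids nuclear import of the reverse-transcribed genome. The EF-1α promoter then provides strong constitutive expression of GTF2IRD1, a synthesized ORF corresponding to a RefSeq transcript. A WPRE after the ORF enhances transcript stability and expression, and the ΔU3 3' LTR inactivates LTR-driven transcription after integration. The barcode is not annotated in the feature table. The short region between the ORF and the WPRE, which includes a small U6 promoter fragment match, may be where it sits, but the record does not confirm this.
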