Addgene plasmid #144166: TFORF1102
Purpose: Lentiviral vector for overexpressing transcription factor ORFs with unique 24-bp barcodes. Barcodes facilitate identification of transcription factors in pooled screens.
Depositing lab: Feng Zhang. Depositing organization: Broad Institute. Publication: A transcription factor atlas of directed differentiation. Joung J, Ma S, Tay T, Geiger-Schuller KR, Kirchgatterer PC, Verdine VK, Guo B, Arias-Garcia MA, Allen WE, Singh A, Kuksenko O, Abudayyeh OO, Gootenberg JS, Fu Z, Macrae RK, Buenrostro JD, Regev A, Zhang F. Cell. 2023 Jan 5;186(1):209-229.e26. doi: 10.1016/j.cell.2022.11.026. PubMed 36608654.
Backbone
  Vector backbone: pLX_TRC317
  Backbone manufacturer: Broad Institute Genetic Perturbation Platform
  Backbone size w/o insert (bp): 8264
  Vector type: Mammalian Expression, Lentiviral
  Selectable markers: Puromycin
Growth in bacteria
  Bacterial resistance: Ampicillin, 100 μg/mL
  Growth temperature: 37°C
  Growth strain: NEB Stable
  Copy number: High Copy
Gene/Insert
  Gene/Insert name: GTF2IRD1
  Species: H. sapiens (human)
  Insert size (bp): 2981
  Entrez Gene: GTF2IRD1 (a.k.a. BEN, CREAM1, GTF3, MUSTRD1, RBAP2, WBS, WBSCR11, WBSCR12, hMusTRD1alpha1)
  Promoter: EF1a
  Cloning method: Unknown
  Sequencing primers: 5′ GGGTGGAGACTGAAGTTAGGCCAG; 3′ CACATAGCGTAAAAGGAGCAACATAG
Terms and licenses: Academic/Nonprofit Terms; Industry Terms: Not Available to Industry
Depositor comments: NM_016328,ENST00000265755 . The transcription factor ORF portion of this plasmid was synthesized by Genewiz. Please test multiple small colonies in case of plasmid recombination. To make this collection available in a timely manner, a portion of this collection was not fully sequenced by Addgene. If an Addgene verified full plasmid sequence is not available, please contact us prior to placing an order to request the full sequence.
How to cite: TFORF1102 was a gift from Feng Zhang (Addgene plasmid # 144166 ; http://n2t.net/addgene:144166 ; RRID:Addgene_144166)
