>Addgene plasmid #144166 | TFORF1102 | depositor partial sequence | sequence record 284613 | Insert
ACCGCCACCATGGCCTTGCTGGGTAAGCGCTGTGACGTCCCCACCAACGGCTGCGGACCCGACCGCTGGA
ACTCCGCGTTCACCCGCAAAGACGAGATCATCACCAGCCTCGTGTCTGCCTTAGACTCCATGTGCTCAGC
GCTGTCCAAACTGAACGCCGAGGTGGCCTGTGTCGCCGTGCACGATGAGAGCGCCTTTGTGGTGGGCACA
GAGAAGGGGAGAATGTTCCTGAATGCCCGGAAGGAGCTACAGTCAGACTTCCTCAGGTTCTGCCGAGGGC
CCCCGTGGAAGGATCCGGAGGCAGAGCACCCCAAGAAGGTGCAGCGGGGCGAGGGTGGAGGCCGTAGCCT
CCCTCGGTCCTCCCTGGAACATGGCTCAGATGTGTACCTTCTGCGGAAGATGGTAGAGGAGGTGTTTGAT
GTTCTTTATAGCGAGGCCCTGGGAAGGGCCAGTGTGGTGCCACTGCCCTATGAGAGGCTGCTCAGGGAGC
CAGGGCTGCTGGCCGTGCAGGGGCTGCCCGAAGGCCTGGCCTTCCGAAGGCCAGCCGAGTATGACCCCAA
GGCCCTCATGGCCATCCTGGAACACAGCCACCGCATCCGCTTCAAGCTCAAGAGGCCACTTGAGGATGGC
GGGCGGGACTCGAAGGCCCTGGTGGAGCTGAACGGTGTCTCCCTGATTCCCAAGGGGTCACGGGACTGTG
GCCTGCATGGCCAGGCCCCCAAGGTGCCACCCCAGGACCTGCCCCCAACCGCCACCTCCTCCTCCATGGC
CAGCTTCCTGTACAGCACGGCGCTCCCCAACCACGCCATCCGAGAGCTCAAGCAGGAAGCACCTTCCTGC
CCCCTTGCCCCCAGCGACCTGGGCCTGAGTCGGCCCATGCCAGAGCCCAAGGCCACCGGTGCCCAAGACT
TCTCCGACTGTTGTGGACAGAAGCCCACTGGGCCTGGTGGGCCTCTCATCCAGAACGTCCATGCCTCCAA
GCGCATTCTCTTCTCCATCGTCCATGACAAGTCAGAGAAGTGGGACGCCTTCATAAAGGAAACCGAGGAC
ATCAACACGCTCCGGGAGTGTGTGCAGATCCTGTTTAACAGCAGATATGCGGAAGCCCTGGGCCTGGACC
ACATGGTCCCCGTGCCCTACCGGAAGATTGCCTGTGACCCGGAGGCTGTGGAGATCGTGGGCATCCCGGA
CAAGATCCCCTTCAAGCGCCCCTGCACTTATGGAGTCCCCAAGCTGAAGCGGATCCTGGAGGAGCGCCAT
AGTATCCACTTCATCATTAAGAGGATGTTTGATGAGCGAATTTTCACAGGGAACAAGTTTACCAAAGACA
CCACGAAGCTGGAGCCAGCCAGCCCGCCAGAGGACACCTCTGCAGAGGTCTCTAGGGCCACCGTCCTTGA
CCTTGCTGGGAATGCTCGGTCAGACAAGGGCAGCATGTCTGAAGACTGTGGGCCAGGAACCTCCGGGGAG
CTGGGCGGGCTGAGGCCGATCAAAATTGAGCCAGAGGATCTGGACATCATTCAGGTCACCGTCCCAGACC
CCTCGCCAACCTCTGAGGAAATGACAGACTCGATGCCTGGGCACCTGCCATCGGAGGATTCTGGTTATGG
GATGGAGATGCTGACAGACAAAGGTCTGAGTGAGGACGCGCGGCCCGAGGAGAGGCCCGTGGAGGACAGC
CACGGTGACGTGATCCGGCCCCTGCGGAAGCAGGTGGAGCTGCTCTTCAACACACGATACGCCAAGGCCA
TTGGCATCTCGGAGCCCGTCAAGGTGCCGTACTCCAAGTTTCTGATGCACCCGGAGGAGCTGTTTGTGGT
GGGACTGCCTGAAGGCATCTCCCTCCGCAGGCCCAACTGCTTCGGGATCGCCAAGCTCCGGAAGATTCTG
GAGGCCAGCAACAGCATCCAGTTTGTCATCAAGAGGCCCGAGCTGCTCACTGAGGGAGTCAAAGAGCCCA
TCATGGATAGTCAAGGAACTGCCTCCTCACTTGGCTTCTCTCCCCCTGCCCTGCCCCCAGAGAGGGATTC
CGGGGACCCTCTGGTGGACGAGAGCCTGAAGAGACAGGGCTTTCAAGAAAATTATGACGCGAGGCTCTCA
CGGATCGACATCGCCAACACACTAAGGGAGCAGGTCCAGGACCTTTTCAATAAGAAATACGGGGAAGCCT
TGGGCATCAAGTACCCGGTCCAGGTCCCCTACAAGCGGATCAAGAGTAACCCCGGCTCCGTGATCATCGA
GGGGCTGCCCCCAGGAATCCCGTTCCGAAAGCCCTGTACCTTCGGCTCCCAGAACCTGGAGAGGATTCTT
GCTGTGGCTGACAAGATCAAGTTCACAGTCACCAGGCCTTTCCAAGGACTCATCCCAAAGCCTGATGAAG
ATGACGCCAACAGACTCGGGGAGAAGGTGATCCTGCGGGAGCAGGTGAAGGAACTCTTCAACGAGAAATA
CGGTGAGGCCCTGGGCCTGAACCGGCCGGTGCTGGTCCCTTATAAACTAATCCGGGACAGCCCAGACGCC
GTGGAGGTCACGGGTCTGCCTGATGACATCCCCTTCCGGAACCCCAACACGTACGACATCCACCGGCTGG
AGAAGATCCTGAAGGCCCGAGAGCATGTCCGCATGGTCATCATTAACCAGCTCCAACCCTTTGCAGAAAT
CTGCAATGATGCCAAGGTGCCAGCCAAAGACAGCAGCATTCCCAAGCGCAAGAGAAAGCGGGTCTCGGAA
GGAAATTCCGTCTCCTCTTCCTCCTCGTCTTCCTCTTCCTCGTCCTCTAACCCGGATTCAGTGGCATCGG
CCAACCAGATCTCACTCGTGCAATGGCCAATGTACATGGTGGACTATGCCGGCCTGAACGTGCAGCTCCC
GGGACCTCTTAATTACTAGTAATGAACTAGTCCGTAACTTGAAAGTATTTCGATTTCTTGGCTTTATATA
TCTTGTGGAAAGGACGAGCTGGTGGAGAACTTCTCATCGTA
