>Addgene plasmid #144166 | TFORF1102 | depositor partial sequence | sequence record 284614 | Barcode
GCTGGTGGAGAACTTCTCATCGTA
